>Addgene plasmid #236819 | pNL [NlucP/STAT5-RE/Hygro] Vector | addgene full sequence | sequence record 471823 | Addgene NGS Result
GGCCTAACTGGCCGGTACCTGAGCTCAGTTCTGAGAAAAGTAGTTCTGAGAAAAGTAGTTCTGAGAAAAG
TAGTTCTGAGAAAAGTAGTTCTGAGAAAAGTCTCGAGGATATCAAGATCTGGCCTCGGCGGCCAAGCTTA
GACACTAGAGGGTATATAATGGAAGCTCGACTTCCAGCTTGGCAATCCGGTACTGTTGGTAAAGCCACCA
TGGTCTTCACACTCGAAGATTTCGTTGGGGACTGGCGACAGACAGCCGGCTACAACCTGGACCAAGTCCT
TGAACAGGGAGGTGTGTCCAGTTTGTTTCAGAATCTCGGGGTGTCCGTAACTCCGATCCAAAGGATTGTC
CTGAGCGGTGAAAATGGGCTGAAGATCGACATCCATGTCATCATCCCGTATGAAGGTCTGAGCGGCGACC
AAATGGGCCAGATCGAAAAAATTTTTAAGGTGGTGTACCCTGTGGATGATCATCACTTTAAGGTGATCCT
GCACTATGGCACACTGGTAATCGACGGGGTTACGCCGAACATGATCGACTATTTCGGACGGCCGTATGAA
GGCATCGCCGTGTTCGACGGCAAAAAGATCACTGTAACAGGGACCCTGTGGAACGGCAACAAAATTATCG
ACGAGCGCCTGATCAACCCCGACGGCTCCCTGCTGTTCCGAGTAACCATCAACGGAGTGACCGGCTGGCG
GCTGTGCGAACGCATTCTGGCGAATTCTCACGGCTTTCCGCCTGAGGTTGAAGAGCAAGCCGCCGGTACA
TTGCCTATGTCCTGCGCACAAGAAAGCGGTATGGACCGGCACCCAGCCGCTTGTGCTTCAGCTCGCATCA
ACGTCTAAGGCCGCGACTCTAGAGTCGGGGCGGCCGGCCGCTTCGAGCAGACATGATAAGATACATTGAT
GAGTTTGGACAAACCACAACTAGAATGCAGTGAAAAAAATGCTTTATTTGTGAAATTTGTGATGCTATTG
CTTTATTTGTAACCATTATAAGCTGCAATAAACAAGTTAACAACAACAATTGCATTCATTTTATGTTTCA
GGTTCAGGGGGAGGTGTGGGAGGTTTTTTAAAGCAAGTAAAACCTCTACAAATGTGGTAAAATCGATAAG
GATCCGTTTGCGTATTGGGCGCTCTTCCGCTGATCTGCGCAGCACCATGGCCTGAAATAACCTCTGAAAG
AGGAACTTGGTTAGCTACCTTCTGAGGCGGAAAGAACCAGCTGTGGAATGTGTGTCAGTTAGGGTGTGGA
AAGTCCCCAGGCTCCCCAGCAGGCAGAAGTATGCAAAGCATGCATCTCAATTAGTCAGCAACCAGGTGTG
GAAAGTCCCCAGGCTCCCCAGCAGGCAGAAGTATGCAAAGCATGCATCTCAATTAGTCAGCAACCATAGT
CCCGCCCCTAACTCCGCCCATCCCGCCCCTAACTCCGCCCAGTTCCGCCCATTCTCCGCCCCATGGCTGA
CTAATTTTTTTTATTTATGCAGAGGCCGAGGCCGCCTCTGCCTCTGAGCTATTCCAGAAGTAGTGAGGAG
GCTTTTTTGGAGGCCTAGGCTTTTGCAAAAAGCTCGATTCTTCTGACACTAGCGCCACCATGAAGAAGCC
CGAACTCACCGCTACCAGCGTTGAAAAATTTCTCATCGAGAAGTTCGACAGTGTGAGCGACCTGATGCAG
TTGTCGGAGGGCGAAGAGAGCCGAGCCTTCAGCTTCGATGTCGGCGGACGCGGCTATGTACTGCGGGTGA
ATAGCTGCGCTGATGGCTTCTACAAAGACCGCTACGTGTACCGCCACTTCGCCAGCGCTGCACTACCCAT
CCCCGAAGTGTTGGACATCGGCGAGTTCAGCGAGAGCCTGACATACTGCATCAGTAGACGCGCCCAAGGC
GTTACTCTCCAAGACCTCCCCGAAACAGAGCTGCCTGCTGTGTTACAGCCTGTCGCCGAAGCTATGGATG
CTATTGCCGCCGCCGACCTCAGTCAAACCAGCGGCTTCGGCCCATTCGGGCCCCAAGGCATCGGCCAGTA
CACAACCTGGCGGGATTTCATTTGCGCCATTGCTGATCCCCATGTCTACCACTGGCAGACCGTGATGGAC
GACACCGTGTCCGCCAGCGTAGCTCAAGCCCTGGACGAACTGATGCTGTGGGCCGAAGACTGTCCCGAGG
TGCGCCACCTCGTCCATGCCGACTTCGGCAGCAACAACGTCCTGACCGACAACGGCCGCATCACCGCCGT
AATCGACTGGTCCGAAGCTATGTTCGGGGACAGTCAGTACGAGGTGGCCAACATCTTCTTCTGGCGGCCC
TGGCTGGCTTGCATGGAGCAGCAGACTCGCTACTTCGAGCGCCGGCATCCCGAGCTGGCCGGCAGCCCTC
GTCTGCGAGCCTACATGCTGCGCATCGGCCTGGATCAGCTCTACCAGAGCCTCGTGGACGGCAACTTCGA
CGATGCTGCCTGGGCTCAAGGCCGCTGCGATGCCATCGTCCGCAGCGGGGCCGGCACCGTCGGTCGCACA
CAAATCGCTCGCCGGAGCGCAGCCGTATGGACCGACGGCTGCGTCGAGGTGCTGGCCGACAGCGGCAACC
GCCGGCCCAGTACACGACCGCGCGCTAAGGAGGTAGGTCGAGTTTAAACTCTAGAACCGGTCATGGCCGC
AATAAAATATCTTTATTTTCATTACATCTGTGTGTTGGTTTTTTGTGTGTTCGAACTAGATGCTGTCGAC
CGATGCCCTTGAGAGCCTTCAACCCAGTCAGCTCCTTCCGGTGGGCGCGGGGCATGACTATCGTCGCCGC
ACTTATGACTGTCTTCTTTATCATGCAACTCGTAGGACAGGTGCCGGCAGCGCTCTTCCGCTTCCTCGCT
CACTGACTCGCTGCGCTCGGTCGTTCGGCTGCGGCGAGCGGTATCAGCTCACTCAAAGGCGGTAATACGG
TTATCCACAGAATCAGGGGATAACGCAGGAAAGAACATGTGAGCAAAAGGCCAGCAAAAGGCCAGGAACC
GTAAAAAGGCCGCGTTGCTGGCGTTTTTCCATAGGCTCCGCCCCCCTGACGAGCATCACAAAAATCGACG
CTCAAGTCAGAGGTGGCGAAACCCGACAGGACTATAAAGATACCAGGCGTTTCCCCCTGGAAGCTCCCTC
GTGCGCTCTCCTGTTCCGACCCTGCCGCTTACCGGATACCTGTCCGCCTTTCTCCCTTCGGGAAGCGTGG
CGCTTTCTCATAGCTCACGCTGTAGGTATCTCAGTTCGGTGTAGGTCGTTCGCTCCAAGCTGGGCTGTGT
GCACGAACCCCCCGTTCAGCCCGACCGCTGCGCCTTATCCGGTAACTATCGTCTTGAGTCCAACCCGGTA
AGACACGACTTATCGCCACTGGCAGCAGCCACTGGTAACAGGATTAGCAGAGCGAGGTATGTAGGCGGTG
CTACAGAGTTCTTGAAGTGGTGGCCTAACTACGGCTACACTAGAAGAACAGTATTTGGTATCTGCGCTCT
GCTGAAGCCAGTTACCTTCGGAAAAAGAGTTGGTAGCTCTTGATCCGGCAAACAAACCACCGCTGGTAGC
GGTGGTTTTTTTGTTTGCAAGCAGCAGATTACGCGCAGAAAAAAAGGATCTCAAGAAGATCCTTTGATCT
TTTCTACGGGGTCTGACGCTCAGTGGAACGAAAACTCACGTTAAGGGATTTTGGTCATGAGATTATCAAA
AAGGATCTTCACCTAGATCCTTTTAAATTAAAAATGAAGTTTTAAATCAATCTAAAGTATATATGAGTAA
ACTTGGTCTGACAGCGGCCGCAAATGCTAAACCACTGCAGTGGTTACCAGTGCTTGATCAGTGAGGCACC
GATCTCAGCGATCTGCCTATTTCGTTCGTCCATAGTGGCCTGACTCCCCGTCGTGTAGATCACTACGATT
CGTGAGGGCTTACCATCAGGCCCCAGCGCAGCAATGATGCCGCGAGAGCCGCGTTCACCGGCCCCCGATT
TGTCAGCAATGAACCAGCCAGCAGGGAGGGCCGAGCGAAGAAGTGGTCCTGCTACTTTGTCCGCCTCCAT
CCAGTCTATGAGCTGCTGTCGTGATGCTAGAGTAAGAAGTTCGCCAGTGAGTAGTTTCCGAAGAGTTGTG
GCCATTGCTACTGGCATCGTGGTATCACGCTCGTCGTTCGGTATGGCTTCGTTCAACTCTGGTTCCCAGC
GGTCAAGCCGGGTCACATGATCACCCATATTATGAAGAAATGCAGTCAGCTCCTTAGGGCCTCCGATCGT
TGTCAGAAGTAAGTTGGCCGCGGTGTTGTCGCTCATGGTAATGGCAGCACTACACAATTCTCTTACCGTC
ATGCCATCCGTAAGATGCTTTTCCGTGACCGGCGAGTACTCAACCAAGTCGTTTTGTGAGTAGTGTATAC
GGCGACCAAGCTGCTCTTGCCCGGCGTCTATACGGGACAACACCGCGCCACATAGCAGTACTTTGAAAGT
GCTCATCATCGGGAATCGTTCTTCGGGGCGGAAAGACTCAAGGATCTTGCCGCTATTGAGATCCAGTTCG
ATATAGCCCACTCTTGCACCCAGTTGATCTTCAGCATCTTTTACTTTCACCAGCGTTTCGGGGTGTGCAA
AAACAGGCAAGCAAAATGCCGCAAAGAAGGGAATGAGTGCGACACGAAAATGTTGGATGCTCATACTCGT
CCTTTTTCAATATTATTGAAGCATTTATCAGGGTTACTAGTACGTCTCTCAAGGATAAGTAAGTAATATT
AAGGTACGGGAGGTATTGGACAGGCCGCAATAAAATATCTTTATTTTCATTACATCTGTGTGTTGGTTTT
TTGTGTGAATCGATAGTACTAACATACGCTCTCCATCAAAACAAAACGAAACAAAACAAACTAGCAAAAT
AGGCTGTCCCCAGTGCAAGTGCAGGTGCCAGAACATTTCTCT
Features (pLannotate 1.2.2; 14 found; start..end, strand, type, name):
    146..177     +  promoter       minP: minimal TATA-box promoter with low basal activity
    210..722     +  CDS            Nluc: NanoLuc® luciferase human codon-optimized
    735..845     +  CDS            ODC1 (fragment): DCOR_HUMAN - Experimental evidence at protein level: Swiss-Prot protein existence level 1. Catalyzes the first and rate-limiting step of polyamine biosynthesis that converts ornithine into putrescine, which is the precursor for the polyamines, spermidine and spermine. Polyamines are essential for cell proliferation and are implicated in cellular processes, ranging from DNA replication to apoptosis. From Homo sapiens (Human).
    897..1018    -  polyA_signal   SV40 poly(A) signal: SV40 polyadenylation signal
   1044..1175    -  CDS            LT_SV40 (fragment): Experimental evidence at protein level: Swiss-Prot protein existence level 1. Isoform 17kT antigen targets host RBL2 for degradation and promotes cell proliferation. Transactivates host cyclin A promoter through its J domain. From Simian virus 40 (SV40).
   1212..1569    +  promoter       SV40 promoter: SV40 enhancer and early promoter
   1600..2637    +  CDS            HygR: hygromycin B phosphotransferase confers resistance to hygromycin
   2661..2709    +  polyA_signal   poly(A) signal: synthetic polyadenylation signal
   2725..2856    +  CDS            TcR (fragment): tetracycline efflux protein; tet; confers resistance to tetracycline
   3036..3624    -  rep_origin     ori: high-copy-number ColE1/pMB1/pBR322/pUC origin of replication
   3824..4684    -  CDS            AmpR: β-lactamase confers resistance to ampicillin, carbenicillin, and related antibiotics
   4685..4726    -  promoter       AmpR promoter (fragment): bla
   4789..4837    +  polyA_signal   poly(A) signal: synthetic polyadenylation signal
   4851..4942    +  misc_feature   pause site: RNA polymerase II transcriptional pause signal from the human α2 globin gene
