[The description below was written by a language model from this plasmid's Addgene catalogue record and pLannotate feature annotations shown in this document.]
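Description:
pNL [NlucP/STAT5-RE/Hygro] Vector is a mammalian luciferase reporter plasmid of about 4.9 kb, catalogued as derived from the pNL1.1.CMV[Nluc/CMV] backbone. It is designed to report activity of the STAT5 signalling pathway. It is propagated in E. coli through a high-copy ColE1/pUC-type origin and selected with ampicillin via a β-lactamase gene. For mammalian cells it carries a separate hygromycin B phosphotransferase cassette driven by the SV40 enhancer/early promoter and ended by a synthetic poly(A) signal, which allows selection of stably transfected lines.

Although the catalogue lists the insert as human STAT5 (STAT5A), the name and stated purpose indicate that the plasmid carries a STAT5 response element, not the STAT5 coding sequence, and no STAT5 CDS appears in the feature table. The response element itself is not annotated. It presumably lies in the short unannotated region upstream of minP, a minimal TATA-box promoter with low basal activity, so transcription depends largely on activated STAT5 binding upstream. minP drives human codon-optimised NanoLuc luciferase followed by a fragment of human ornithine decarboxylase. This fragment most likely corresponds to the PEST degradation sequence that gives the destabilised "NlucP" form. Faster reporter turnover makes the luminescent signal follow changes in transcription more closely. An SV40 poly(A) signal follows the reporter. A synthetic poly(A) signal and an α2-globin RNA polymerase II pause site lie upstream of the reporter region on the circular map and reduce background from read-through transcription originating in the backbone.

The small SV40 large T and TcR fragments in the annotation appear to be residual backbone sequence, not functional genes. The construct is typically used in transient or stable reporter assays of STAT5-dependent transcription, such as responses to cytokines or pathway modulators.
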