Addgene plasmid #236819: pNL [NlucP/STAT5-RE/Hygro] Vector
Purpose: Express STAT5 response element in luciferase reporter assay
Depositing lab: Promega Corporation.
Backbone
  Vector backbone: pNL1.1.CMV[Nluc/CMV] Vector
  Vector type: Luciferase
  Selectable markers: Hygromycin
Growth in bacteria
  Bacterial resistance: Ampicillin, 100 μg/mL
  Growth temperature: 37°C
  Growth strain: DH5alpha
  Copy number: High Copy
Gene/Insert
  Gene/Insert name: STAT5
  Species: H. sapiens (human)
  Mutation: None
  Entrez Gene: STAT5A (a.k.a. MGF, STAT5)
  Promoter: minP
  Tag / fusion protein: NanoLuc (R) (N terminal on backbone)
  Cloning method: Other
Terms and licenses: Academic/Nonprofit Terms; Industry Terms
How to cite: pNL [NlucP/STAT5-RE/Hygro] Vector was a gift from Promega Corporation (Addgene plasmid # 236819 ; http://n2t.net/addgene:236819 ; RRID:Addgene_236819)
